Addgene plasmid #241036: pDMJ2-SARS-CoV-2-Spike (B.1-10c)
Purpose: Expresses SARS-CoV-2 spike (B.1-10c) protein for creating pseudotyped virus
Depositing lab: Jeremy Luban. Depositing organization: University of Massachusetts, Worcester. Publication: Computationally designed proteins mimic antibody immune evasion in viral evolution. Youssef N, Gurev S, Ghantous F, Brock KP, Jaimes JA, Thadani NN, Dauphin A, Sherman AC, Yurkovetskiy L, Soto D, Estanboulieh R, Kotzen B, Notin P, Kollasch AW, Cohen AA, Dross SE, Erasmus J, Fuller DH, Bjorkman PJ, Lemieux JE, Luban J, Seaman MS, Marks DS. Immunity. 2025 May 6:S1074-7613(25)00178-5. doi: 10.1016/j.immuni.2025.04.015. PubMed 40345199.
Backbone
  Vector backbone: pDMJ2
  Vector type: Mammalian Expression
Growth in bacteria
  Bacterial resistance: Ampicillin, 100 μg/mL
  Growth temperature: 37°C
  Growth strain: DH5alpha
  Copy number: High Copy
Gene/Insert
  Gene/Insert name: Spike (B.1-10c)
  Species: SARS-CoV-2
  Mutation: T76R,K113T,K147N,S155R,N439R,T478K,E484V,S494R,K529L,D614G,R683L
  Entrez Gene: S (a.k.a. GU280_gp02, spike glycoprotein)
  Cloning method: Gene Synthesis
Terms and licenses: Academic/Nonprofit Terms; Industry Terms: Not Available to Industry
How to cite: pDMJ2-SARS-CoV-2-Spike (B.1-10c) was a gift from Jeremy Luban (Addgene plasmid # 241036 ; http://n2t.net/addgene:241036 ; RRID:Addgene_241036)
