[The description below was written by a language model from this plasmid's Addgene catalogue record and pLannotate feature annotations shown in this document.]
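Description:
pDMJ2-SARS-CoV-2-Spike (B.1-10c) is a 7.4 kb mammalian expression plasmid built on the pDMJ2 backbone. It supplies a variant SARS-CoV-2 spike glycoprotein in trans for producing pseudotyped virus particles. In bacteria it is maintained through a high-copy ColE1/pUC-type origin of replication and selected with ampicillin via a β-lactamase gene driven by its own bla promoter. A fragment of the pBR322 basis-of-mobility region is also annotated. The feature table shows no mammalian selection marker, reporter or viral packaging elements, which fits use by transient transfection.

The payload is a synthesized spike open reading frame of about 3.8 kb, annotated as matching the SARS-CoV-2 S protein. It carries the substitutions T76R, K113T, K147N, S155R, N439R, T478K, E484V, S494R, K529L, D614G and R683L. The D614G change matches the B.1 designation in the name, and the associated publication concerns computationally designed proteins that mimic antibody immune evasion in viral evolution. Because the plasmid is circular, the regulatory elements annotated at the end of the sequence lie directly upstream of the spike start. They comprise the human CMV immediate-early enhancer, CMV promoter fragments, a truncated HTLV-1 5' LTR segment and a fragment of CMV intron A. Composite leaders of this kind are commonly used to boost transcript expression and processing in mammalian cells. A bovine growth hormone polyadenylation signal follows the coding sequence. No epitope tag is annotated.

The stated use is to express this spike in producer cells so that it is displayed on pseudovirus particles. The record does not name the particle system, companion plasmids or downstream assays.
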