Features (pLannotate 1.2.2; 11 found; start..end, strand, type, name):
      1..3765    +  CDS            S: SPIKE_SARS2 - Experimental evidence at protein level: Swiss-Prot protein existence level 1. [Spike glycoprotein]: May down-regulate host tetherin (BST2) by lysosomal degradation, thereby counteracting its antiviral activity. From Severe acute respiratory syndrome coronavirus 2 (2019-nCoV) (SARS-CoV-2).
   3788..4012    +  polyA_signal   bGH poly(A) signal: bovine growth hormone polyadenylation signal
   4427..5015    -  rep_origin     ori: high-copy-number ColE1/pMB1/pBR322/pUC origin of replication
   5186..6046    -  CDS            AmpR: β-lactamase; bla; confers resistance to ampicillin, carbenicillin, and related antibiotics
   6047..6151    -  promoter       AmpR promoter: bla
   6191..6248    +  misc_feature   bom (fragment): basis of mobility region from pBR322
   6334..6713    +  enhancer       CMV enhancer: human cytomegalovirus immediate early enhancer
   6786..6803    -  promoter       CMV promoter (fragment): human cytomegalovirus (CMV) immediate early promoter
   6866..6917    +  promoter       CMVd2 promoter: truncated human cytomegalovirus (CMV) immediate early promoter that yields moderately reduced expression relative to the full-length promoter
   7006..7233    +  LTR            5' LTR (truncated) (fragment): truncated 5' long terminal repeat (LTR) from human T-cell leukemia virus (HTLV) type 1
   7237..7347    +  intron         CMV intron (fragment): modified intron A from human cytomegalovirus
>Addgene plasmid #241036 | pDMJ2-SARS-CoV-2-Spike (B.1-10c) | addgene full sequence | sequence record 487272 | Addgene NGS Result
ATGTTCGTGTTTCTGGTTCTTCTTCCCCTGGTGTCTAGTCAGTGCGTCAACTTGACTACGCGAACACAGC
TGCCCCCAGCCTACACCAATTCCTTTACACGAGGCGTCTACTATCCCGACAAGGTGTTCCGAAGCAGTGT
TTTGCACTCCACGCAGGACCTTTTCTTGCCCTTCTTCTCAAATGTGACTTGGTTTCATGCAATACACGTA
TCCGGGACTAATGGCCGGAAGAGATTCGACAATCCCGTGTTGCCTTTTAACGACGGCGTGTATTTTGCCA
GTACAGAAAAGAGCAATATTATCCGGGGATGGATCTTCGGCACGACTCTGGATAGTACCACACAATCCCT
GCTGATCGTGAATAATGCGACAAACGTCGTCATAAAAGTCTGCGAGTTCCAGTTCTGCAACGACCCTTTC
CTCGGGGTGTATTACCATAACAACAATAAATCTTGGATGGAACGGGAGTTTCGCGTGTACTCCAGTGCAA
ATAACTGTACTTTTGAGTACGTAAGCCAGCCTTTCCTGATGGACCTCGAAGGGAAACAGGGGAACTTTAA
GAACCTGCGCGAATTCGTGTTCAAGAACATCGACGGTTATTTTAAAATATACAGCAAGCACACCCCTATT
AACCTGGTGAGAGATTTGCCACAAGGTTTTAGCGCCCTGGAACCCCTCGTGGACCTTCCTATCGGCATCA
ACATCACGCGCTTCCAAACTCTGCTCGCACTGCATCGGTCTTATCTGACCCCTGGAGATTCATCCTCAGG
ATGGACCGCGGGTGCTGCTGCATATTATGTGGGATATCTGCAGCCTAGGACCTTCCTGCTCAAATACAAC
GAGAACGGCACCATCACTGACGCTGTTGATTGCGCGCTGGACCCATTGTCTGAAACCAAATGCACACTGA
AAAGCTTCACAGTCGAGAAGGGCATTTACCAGACGAGCAACTTCAGAGTTCAGCCCACAGAGAGCATCGT
TCGCTTCCCCAACATTACCAATTTGTGCCCATTCGGAGAGGTCTTTAACGCAACTAGATTTGCCAGTGTT
TACGCCTGGAACAGGAAACGGATATCCAATTGCGTGGCCGATTACAGCGTACTGTACAATAGTGCTAGCT
TTTCAACCTTTAAATGCTACGGTGTCTCCCCTACGAAGCTGAATGATCTGTGCTTTACTAATGTCTATGC
GGACAGCTTCGTTATTAGAGGTGACGAGGTCCGCCAAATCGCCCCAGGGCAGACTGGAAAGATAGCCGAC
TACAATTACAAACTGCCAGATGATTTCACCGGCTGCGTCATCGCCTGGAACTCCCGGAACCTCGATAGTA
AAGTGGGCGGCAATTACAACTATCTCTATAGGCTGTTTCGAAAGAGCAACCTGAAACCTTTTGAGCGGGA
CATTTCAACAGAGATCTACCAGGCCGGAAGCAAGCCCTGCAACGGGGTCGTGGGGTTCAATTGTTACTTC
CCGCTGCAACGGTATGGATTTCAGCCGACTAACGGCGTTGGCTATCAGCCATATCGGGTGGTGGTGCTGT
CATTTGAGCTGCTTCATGCGCCTGCTACAGTATGTGGGCCTAAACTGTCTACCAATCTGGTGAAAAATAA
GTGCGTGAACTTCAACTTCAATGGCCTCACCGGGACAGGCGTGTTGACAGAATCCAATAAGAAATTCCTG
CCATTCCAGCAGTTCGGCAGGGATATCGCAGACACGACCGATGCGGTGCGAGATCCCCAGACATTGGAGA
TTCTGGACATTACTCCTTGTTCTTTTGGAGGAGTGAGTGTTATTACTCCCGGCACAAATACCTCAAATCA
AGTCGCTGTGCTGTATCAAGGTGTAAACTGTACCGAGGTCCCCGTGGCTATTCACGCCGACCAGCTGACC
CCAACATGGCGGGTATACAGCACCGGTTCTAATGTATTCCAGACCAGAGCCGGCTGCCTCATTGGAGCCG
AGCATGTGAACAACTCTTATGAATGTGATATACCGATTGGAGCAGGTATCTGCGCCTCTTATCAGACCCA
GACAAATAGCCCCAGACTGGCTAGGAGCGTGGCCTCCCAGTCCATAATCGCCTATACAATGTCACTGGGG
GCTGAAAATTCAGTGGCATACAGTAACAACTCTATCGCTATCCCCACAAATTTTACCATCTCTGTGACTA
CAGAGATCCTGCCAGTGTCTATGACTAAAACCTCCGTGGACTGTACCATGTACATCTGTGGTGATAGCAC
CGAATGTTCCAACCTGCTCCTGCAGTACGGCAGCTTCTGCACACAGCTGAATAGGGCACTGACAGGAATC
GCCGTCGAACAGGATAAGAACACTCAGGAGGTGTTTGCGCAGGTTAAGCAGATTTACAAGACGCCACCAA
TCAAGGACTTCGGTGGGTTCAATTTCTCTCAAATTCTGCCTGATCCTTCTAAGCCATCTAAGCGGAGCTT
TATAGAGGATTTGCTCTTTAATAAGGTGACCCTCGCCGATGCTGGATTTATTAAGCAGTATGGCGACTGT
TTGGGAGACATTGCTGCTCGCGATCTGATATGTGCCCAGAAATTCAACGGGCTGACCGTACTCCCACCGC
TGCTCACTGATGAGATGATCGCACAATATACCAGCGCCCTGCTGGCCGGCACTATTACATCCGGCTGGAC
GTTCGGAGCAGGAGCCGCACTGCAAATACCTTTTGCCATGCAGATGGCATATCGCTTCAATGGGATCGGG
GTGACCCAGAACGTCCTGTACGAAAACCAGAAACTTATCGCTAACCAGTTCAATTCCGCCATTGGTAAAA
TCCAGGACAGCTTGAGTTCCACAGCCAGCGCCCTCGGGAAATTGCAAGATGTAGTCAATCAGAATGCACA
AGCCCTGAATACTCTCGTCAAGCAACTGTCATCCAACTTCGGTGCTATATCCTCCGTGCTGAATGATATC
CTTAGTAGATTGGATAAGGTGGAGGCAGAAGTCCAGATCGACCGGCTTATTACTGGAAGGCTGCAGAGTC
TGCAGACGTACGTCACGCAGCAGCTTATCAGAGCCGCCGAGATTAGAGCATCTGCGAATCTGGCTGCTAC
AAAGATGAGTGAATGCGTGCTCGGGCAATCAAAGCGGGTCGACTTTTGTGGGAAGGGGTACCACCTCATG
AGCTTCCCCCAATCCGCCCCACATGGCGTTGTGTTCCTGCATGTTACTTACGTTCCCGCTCAAGAGAAGA
ACTTTACTACCGCTCCGGCGATCTGCCACGACGGTAAGGCACACTTTCCACGCGAAGGCGTCTTTGTTAG
CAATGGAACACACTGGTTTGTTACCCAGAGGAACTTTTATGAGCCCCAGATAATCACAACCGACAACACA
TTCGTATCTGGGAACTGTGACGTAGTTATTGGGATCGTGAACAACACCGTGTACGATCCTCTCCAACCGG
AACTTGACTCTTTCAAGGAGGAACTGGATAAGTACTTTAAGAATCACACCTCACCCGATGTTGACCTCGG
CGACATTTCAGGAATTAATGCTAGCGTGGTGAACATCCAGAAAGAGATTGATAGACTTAACGAAGTGGCC
AAGAACCTCAACGAATCACTTATTGACCTGCAGGAGCTGGGAAAATATGAGCAGTACATTAAATGGCCTT
GGTACATTTGGCTGGGCTTTATAGCAGGCCTGATCGCTATCGTCATGGTGACCATCATGCTTTGTTGTAT
GACTAGCTGCTGCAGCTGCCTCAAGGGCTGTTGTAGCTGCGGCTCTTGCTGTAAATAATGATGAGGATCC
AGATCTGCTGTGCCTTCTAGTTGCCAGCCATCTGTTGTTTGCCCCTCCCCCGTGCCTTCCTTGACCCTGG
AAGGTGCCACTCCCACTGTCCTTTCCTAATAAAATGAGGAAATTGCATCGCATTGTCTGAGTAGGTGTCA
TTCTATTCTGGGGGGTGGGGTGGGGCAGGACAGCAAGGGGGAGGATTGGGAAGACAATAGCAGGCATGCT
GGGGATGCGGTGGGCTCTATGGGTACCCAGGTGCTGAAGAATTGACCCGGTTCCTCCTGGGCCAGAAAGA
AGCAGGCACATCCCCTTCTCTGTGACACACCCTGTCCACGCCCCTGGTTCTTAGTTCCAGCCCCACTCAT
AGGACACTCATAGCTCAGGAGGGCTCCGCCTTCAATCCCACCCGCTAAAGTACTTGGAGCGGTCTCTCCC
TCCCTCATCAGCCCACCAAACCAAACCTAGCCTCCAAGAGTGGGAAGAAATTAAAGCAAGATAGGCTATT
AAGTGCAGAGGGAGAGAAAATGCCTCCAACATGTGAGGAAGTAATGAGAGAAATCATAGAATTTTAAGGC
CATGATTTAAGGCCAATCGGAAAGAACATGTGAGCAAAAGGCCAGCAAAAGGCCAGGAACCGTAAAAAGG
CCGCGTTGCTGGCGTTTTTCCATAGGCTCCGCCCCCCTGACGAGCATCACAAAAATCGACGCTCAAGTCA
GAGGTGGCGAAACCCGACAGGACTATAAAGATACCAGGCGTTTCCCCCTGGAAGCTCCCTCGTGCGCTCT
CCTGTTCCGACCCTGCCGCTTACCGGATACCTGTCCGCCTTTCTCCCTTCGGGAAGCGTGGCGCTTTCTC
ATAGCTCACGCTGTAGGTATCTCAGTTCGGTGTAGGTCGTTCGCTCCAAGCTGGGCTGTGTGCACGAACC
CCCCGTTCAGCCCGACCGCTGCGCCTTATCCGGTAACTATCGTCTTGAGTCCAACCCGGTAAGACACGAC
TTATCGCCACTGGCAGCAGCCACTGGTAACAGGATTAGCAGAGCGAGGTATGTAGGCGGTGCTACAGAGT
TCTTGAAGTGGTGGCCTAACTACGGCTACACTAGAAGAACAGTATTTGGTATCTGCGCTCTGCTGAAGCC
AGTTACCTTCGGAAAAAGAGTTGGTAGCTCTTGATCCGGCAAACAAACCACCGCTGGTAGCGGTGGTTTT
TTTGTTTGCAAGCAGCAGATTACGCGCAGAAAAAAAGGATCTCAAGAAGATCCTTTGATCTTTTCTACGG
GGTCTGACGCTCAGTGGAACGAAAACTCACGTTAAGGGATTTTGGTCATGAGATTATCAAAAAGGATCTT
CACCTAGATCCTTTTAAATTAAAAATGAAGTTTTAAATCAATCTAAAGTATATATGAGTAAACTTGGTCT
GACAGTTACCAATGCTTAATCAGTGAGGCACCTATCTCAGCGATCTGTCTATTTCGTTCATCCATAGTTG
CCTGACTCCCCGTCGTGTAGATAACTACGATACGGGAGGGCTTACCATCTGGCCCCAGTGCTGCAATGAT
ACCGCGAGACCCACGCTCACCGGCTCCAGATTTATCAGCAATAAACCAGCCAGCCGGAAGGGCCGAGCGC
AGAAGTGGTCCTGCAACTTTATCCGCCTCCATCCAGTCTATTAATTGTTGCCGGGAAGCTAGAGTAAGTA
GTTCGCCAGTTAATAGTTTGCGCAACGTTGTTGCCATTGCTACAGGCATCGTGGTGTCACGCTCGTCGTT
TGGTATGGCTTCATTCAGCTCCGGTTCCCAACGATCAAGGCGAGTTACATGATCCCCCATGTTGTGCAAA
AAAGCGGTTAGCTCCTTCGGTCCTCCGATCGTTGTCAGAAGTAAGTTGGCCGCAGTGTTATCACTCATGG
TTATGGCAGCACTGCATAATTCTCTTACTGTCATGCCATCCGTAAGATGCTTTTCTGTGACTGGTGAGTA
CTCAACCAAGTCATTCTGAGAATAGTGTATGCGGCGACCGAGTTGCTCTTGCCCGGCGTCAATACGGGAT
AATACCGCGCCACATAGCAGAACTTTAAAAGTGCTCATCATTGGAAAACGTTCTTCGGGGCGAAAACTCT
CAAGGATCTTACCGCTGTTGAGATCCAGTTCGATGTAACCCACTCGTGCACCCAACTGATCTTCAGCATC
TTTTACTTTCACCAGCGTTTCTGGGTGAGCAAAAACAGGAAGGCAAAATGCCGCAAAAAAGGGAATAAGG
GCGACACGGAAATGTTGAATACTCATACTCTTCCTTTTTCAATATTATTGAAGCATTTATCAGGGTTATT
GTCTCATGAGCGGATACATATTTGAATGTATTTAGAAAAATAAACAAATAGGGGTTCCGCGCACATTTCC
CCGAAAAGTGCCACCTGACGTCCCAATGATTGCACCATATGCGGTGTGAAATACCGCACAGATGCGTAAG
GAGAAAATACCGCATCAGATTGGCTATTGGCCATTGCATACGTTGTATCCATATCATAATATGTACATTT
ATATTGGCTCATGTCCAACATTACCGCCATGTTGACATTGATTATTGACTAGTTATTAATAGTAATCAAT
TACGGGGTCATTAGTTCATAGCCCATATATGGAGTTCCGCGTTACATAACTTACGGTAAATGGCCCGCCT
GGCTGACCGCCCAACGACCCCCGCCCATTGACGTCAATAATGACGTATGTTCCCATAGTAACGCCAATAG
GGACTTTCCATTGACGTCAATGGGTGGAGTATTTACGGTAAACTGCCCACTTGGCAGTACATCAAGTGTA
TCATATGCCAAGTACGCCCCCTATTGACGTCAATGACGGTAAATGGCCCGCCTGGCATTATGCCCAGTAC
ATGACCTTATGGGACTTTCCTACTTGGCAGTACATCTACGTATTAGTCATCGCTATTACCATGGTGATGC
GGTTTTGGCAGTACAGCAATGGGCGTGGATAGCGGTTTGACTCACGGGGATTTCCAAGTCTCCACCCCAT
TGACGTCAATGGGAGTTTGTTTTGGCACCAAAATCAACGGGACTTTCCAAAATGTCGTAACAACTCCGCC
CCATTGACGCAAATGGGCGGTAGGCGTGTACGGTGGGAGGTCTATATAAGCAGAGCTCGTTTAGTGAACC
GTCAGATCGCCTGGAGACGCCATCCACGCTGTTTTGACCTCCATAGAAGACACCGGGACCGATCCAGCCT
CCATCGGCTCGCATCTCTCCTTCACGCGCCCGCCGCCCTACCTGAGGCCGCCATCCACGCCGGTTGAGTC
GCGTTCTGCCGCCTCCCGCCTGTGGTGCCTCCTGAACTGCGTCCGCCGTCTAGGTAAGTTTAAAGCTCAG
GTCGAGACCGGGCCTTTGTCCGGCGCTCCCTTGGAGCCTACCTAGACTCAGCCGGCTCTCCACGCTTTGC
CTGACCCTGCTTGCTCAACTCTAGTTAACGGTGGAGGGCAGTGTAGTCTGAGCAGTACTCGTTGCTGCCG
CGCGCGCCACCAGACATAATAGCTGACAGACTAACAGACTGTTCCTTTCCATGGGTCTTTTCTGCAGTCA
CCGTCGTCGACACGTGTGATCAGATATCGCGGCCGCTCTAGA
